>Addgene plasmid #31708 | pMXs-B4 | addgene partial sequence | sequence record 45190 | pMX-S1811 5'-GACGGCATCGCAGCTTGGATACAC-3'
GGACCATCCTCTAGACTGCCGGATCTAGCTAGTTAATTAAGGATCCGTTAACAAGCTTGTGCAAATCCAT
GCAAAACTGATTGTGGGAATGTGTACCTTTCTGCATCGTAATGGACACCTTTATGCACATCTTCAGCATC
CATGCCCATTCATCCACAGGTGGGGATTGGTGGCATTACTTGTGTTAGATATAAAGTATTGCACTTGTCC
CGGCCTGAGGAAGAAAGAGGGTTTTTAATCGTCTTTTAGTTTCTGAGTATTGTAAGTTATGTTAGACTGT
AATTATGAAATGAACTGTTTTGCTGTTATCAGGTGGAACACGATGCAATTTTGGTTGGGAATTCGTATAC
ACTAGTGACTACAAGGACGACGATGACAAGTGATAAATAACTTCGTATAATGTATGCTATACGAAGTTAT
TCTAGTATTTAAATGCCCTCGAGCTGACTGCGGCCGCCAGCACAGTGGTCGACGATAAAATAAAAGATTT
TATTTAGTCTCCAGAAAAAGGGGGGAATGAAAGACCCCACCTGTAGGTTTGGCAAGCTAGCTTAAGTAAC
GCCATTTTGCAAGGCATGGAAAAATACATAACTGAGAATAGAGAAGTTCAGATCAAGGTCAGGAACAGAT
GGAACAGCTGAATATGGGCCAAACAGGATATCTGTGGTAAGCAGTTCCTGCCCCGGCTCAGGGCCAAGAA
CAGATGGAACAGCTGAATATGGGCCAAACAGGATATCTGTGGTAAGCAGTTCCTGCCCCGGCTCAGGGCC
AAGAACAGATGGTCCCCAGATGCGGTCCAGCCCTCAGCAGTTTCTAGAGAACCATCAGATGTTTCCAGGG
TGCCCCAAGGACCTGAAATGACCCTGTGCCTTATTT
