[The description below was written by a language model from this plasmid's Addgene catalogue record.]
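Description:
pMXs-B4 is a retroviral mammalian expression plasmid built on the pMXs backbone (about 4.6 kb without insert), a Moloney murine leukemia virus-derived vector family in which the cargo sits between viral long terminal repeats. In vectors of this type the 5′ LTR normally serves as the promoter for the transcript, and a packaging signal allows the RNA genome to be incorporated into virions when the plasmid is introduced into a packaging cell line that supplies the viral structural and enzymatic proteins in trans. The record itself gives no feature table, so the specific promoter, packaging elements and bacterial origin are not documented here. What is stated is that the plasmid is maintained at high copy in E. coli under ampicillin selection. No mammalian selection marker or reporter is listed.

The insert is a roughly 280 bp mouse fragment designated miR-92a, cloned directionally between HindIII and EcoRI sites, both of which remain intact. A fragment of this length is consistent with a microRNA hairpin plus flanking genomic sequence, which would be processed by the cell's endogenous microRNA machinery into the mature microRNA after transduction, although the record does not describe the exact boundaries of the fragment. The associated publication concerns the effect of microRNAs, notably the 302-367 cluster, on somatic cell reprogramming and the mesenchymal-to-epithelial transition. This suggests the construct was used for stable retroviral delivery and overexpression of miR-92a in mouse cells in that reprogramming context. The precise role of this microRNA in the study is not stated in the record.
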