Addgene plasmid #31708: pMXs-B4
Depositing lab: Duanqing Pei. Depositing organization: Chinese Academy of Science. Publication: MicroRNA cluster 302-367 enhances somatic cell reprogramming by accelerating a mesenchymal-to-epithelial transition. Liao B, Bao X, Liu L, Feng S, Zovoilis A, Liu W, Xue Y, Cai J, Guo X, Qin B, Zhang R, Wu J, Lai L, Teng M, Niu L, Zhang B, Esteban MA, Pei D. J Biol Chem. 2011 May 13. 286(19):17359-64. 10.1074/jbc.C111.235960 PubMed 21454525.
Backbone
  Vector backbone: pMXs
  Backbone size w/o insert (bp): 4600
  Vector type: Mammalian Expression, Retroviral
Growth in bacteria
  Bacterial resistance: Ampicillin, 100 μg/mL
  Growth temperature: 37°C
  Growth strain: DH5alpha
  Copy number: High Copy
Gene/Insert
  Gene/Insert name: miR-92a
  Species: M. musculus (mouse)
  Insert size (bp): 280
  Cloning method: Restriction Enzyme; 5′ cloning site HindIII (not destroyed); 3′ cloning site EcoRI (not destroyed)
  Sequencing primers: 5′ gacggcatcgcagcttggat
Terms and licenses: Academic/Nonprofit Terms; Industry Terms: Not Available to Industry
How to cite: pMXs-B4 was a gift from Duanqing Pei (Addgene plasmid # 31708 ; http://n2t.net/addgene:31708 ; RRID:Addgene_31708)
